Addgene plasmid #54990: mCherry-ATG14-N-18
Purpose: Localization: Membrane Receptor, Excitation: 587, Emission: 610
Depositing lab: Michael Davidson. Depositing organization: Florida State University, Tallahassee.
Backbone
  Vector backbone: mCherry-N1
  Backbone size w/o insert (bp): 4750
  Vector type: Mammalian Expression
  Selectable markers: Neomycin (select with G418)
Growth in bacteria
  Bacterial resistance: Kanamycin, 50 μg/mL
  Growth temperature: 37°C
  Growth strain: DH5alpha
  Copy number: High Copy
Gene/Insert
  Gene/Insert name: ATG14 (alt name: NM_014924.4)
  Species: H. sapiens (human)
  Entrez Gene: ATG14 (a.k.a. ATG14L, BARKOR, KIAA0831)
  Promoter: CMV
  Tag / fusion protein: mCherry (C terminal on backbone)
  Cloning method: Unknown
  Sequencing primers: 5′ CMV-F; 3′ SV40pA-R
Terms and licenses: Academic/Nonprofit Terms; Industry Terms: Not Available to Industry
Depositor comments: . Excitation = 587; Emission = 610
How to cite: mCherry-ATG14-N-18 was a gift from Michael Davidson (Addgene plasmid # 54990 ; http://n2t.net/addgene:54990 ; RRID:Addgene_54990)
