[The description below was written by a language model from this plasmid's Addgene catalogue record.]
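Description:
mCherry-ATG14-N-18 is a mammalian expression plasmid built on the mCherry-N1 backbone (about 4.75 kb without the insert), designed to produce human ATG14 (also known as ATG14L, BARKOR or KIAA0831) as a fluorescent fusion protein. The ATG14 coding sequence sits downstream of the CMV promoter, a strong constitutive promoter in most mammalian cell lines, and is joined in frame to mCherry supplied by the backbone, so that the red fluorescent protein lies at the C terminus of ATG14. The "N-18" in the name likely denotes the N1-type fusion arrangement and the length of the linker between the two proteins, although the record does not state this explicitly. The listed 3′ sequencing primer indicates an SV40 polyadenylation signal downstream of the fusion.

The plasmid is maintained at high copy number in E. coli under kanamycin selection. It also carries a neomycin resistance marker, allowing G418 selection of stably transfected mammalian cells. The record gives no feature table, so the origin of replication and other backbone elements are not itemised, and the cloning method is recorded as unknown.

The construct is meant for live- or fixed-cell fluorescence imaging of ATG14 localisation, with mCherry excited at about 587 nm and emitting at about 610 nm. The catalogue labels the localisation category as "membrane receptor". ATG14 is generally known as an autophagy-related subunit of the class III PI3-kinase complex that associates with membranes during autophagosome formation, so the fusion would typically serve as a marker for those structures.
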