>Addgene plasmid #54990 | mCherry-ATG14-N-18 | depositor partial sequence | sequence record 85377 | insert sequence
GTCAGGCTAGTGACGTCAGATCCGCTAGCACCGCCATGGCGTCTCCCAGTGGGAAGGGAGCCCGGGCGCT
GGAGGCTCCTGGCTGCGGGCCCCGGCCGCTCGCCCGGGACCTGGTGGACTCCGTGGACGATGCGGAGGGG
CTGTACGTGGCTGTGGAGCGCTGCCCGCTGTGCAACACTACCCGCCGGCGGCTGACCTGCGCCAAATGCG
TTCAGAGCGGCGATTTCGTCTACTTCGACGGCCGCGACCGGGAGAGGTTTATCGACAAGAAGGAAAGGTT
AAGCCGACTTAAGAGCAAGCAAGAAGAATTTCAGAAAGAAGTGTTAAAAGCTATGGAAGGAAAATGGATA
ACAGATCAGTTGAGATGGAAAATAATGTCCTGCAAGATGAGGATTGAACAGTTAAAACAAACAATATGTA
AAGGAAATGAAGAAATGGAGAAAAATTCTGAAGGCCTTCTCAAAACCAAGGAAAAGAATCAGAAGCTTTA
CAGTCGAGCACAACGGCACCAAGAGAAAAAGGAGAAGATTCAGAGGCATAATCGCAAACTTGGTGACCTG
GTAGAAAAAAAGACCATTGACTTAAGAAGTCATTATGAGCGTCTGGCAAATCTTCGACGATCCCATATAT
TAGAGCTCACCTCTGTCATTTTTCCAATCGAGGAAGTAAAGACGGGTGTGAGAGACCCCGCAGATGTGTC
TTCAGAGAGTGACAGTGCCATGACCTCCAGCACTGTGAGCAAGCTTGCTGAAGCCCGGAGGACAACTTAC
CTCTCAGGACGATGGGTCTGTGACGATCACAACGGAGACACCAGCATTAGCATTACAGGGCCTTGGATTA
GCCTCCCTAACAATGGGGACTACTCTGCCTACTACAGCTGGGTGGAGGAGAAGAAAACAACCCAGGGGCC
TGACATGGAGCAGAGTAACCCTGCCTACACCATCAGTGCTGCGCTGTGCTATGCAACTCAGCTGGTCAAC
ATTCTGTCTCATATACTTGATGTAAATCTTCCCAAAAAGCTCTGCAACAGTGAATTTTGTGGCGAAAATC
TAAGCAAGCAGAAATTTACTCGAGCAGTGAAGAAACTGAATGCAAATATTCTTTACCTTTGTTTTTCTCA
GCATGTAAATTTAGATCAATTACAACCACTGCATACCCTCAGGAATCTAATGTACCTGGTCAGTCCAAGC
TCTGAACACCTAGGCAGGTCAGGGCCCTTTGAAGTACGAGCAGACCTTGAGGAGTCCATGGAATTTGTGG
ATCCCGGAGTTGCTGGAGAATCAGATGAGAGCGGAGATGAGCGCGTCAGCGATGAAGAAACCGACCTGGG
CACAGACTGGGAGAACTTGCCTAGTCCCCGGTTTTGTGATATCCCTTCCCAGTCTGTGGAAGTCTCCCAG
AGTCAGAGCACCCAGGCGTCCCCACCCATCGCGAGCAGCAGTGCAGGTGGGATGATCTCCTCTGCAGCAG
CCTCGGTGACCTCCTGGTTTAAAGCTTACACTGGACACCGTAGCAGAATTCTGCAGTCGACGGTACCGCG
GGCCCGGGATCCACCGGTCGCCACCATGGTGAGCAAGGGCGAGGAGGATAACATGGCCATCATCAAGGAG
TTCATGCGCTTCAAGGTGCACATGGAGGGCTCCGTGAACGGCCACGAGTTCGAGATCGAGGGCGAGGGCG
AGGGCCGCCCCTACGAGGGCACCCAGACCGCCAAGCTGAAGGTGACCAAGGGTGGCCCCCTGCCCTTCGC
CTGGGACATCCTGTCCCCTCAGTTCATGTACGGCTCCAAGGCCTACGTGAAGCACCCCGCCGACATCCCC
GACTACTTGAAGCTGTCCTTCCCCGAGGGCTTCAAGTGGGAGCGCGTGATGAACTTCGAGGACGGCGGCG
TGGTGACCGTGACCCAGGACTCCTCCCTGCAGGACGGCGAGTTCATCTACAAGGTGAAGCTGCGCGGCAC
CAACTTCCCCTCCGACGGCCCCGTAATGCAGAAGAAGACCATGGGCTGGGAGGCCTCCTCCGAGCGGATG
TACCCCGAGGACGGCGCCCTGAAGGGCGAGATCAAGCAGAGGCTGAAGCTGAAGGACGGCGGCCACTACG
ACGCTGAGGTCAAGACCACCTACAAGGCCAAGAAGCCCGTGCAGCTGCCCGGCGCCTACAACGTCAACAT
CAAGTTGGACATCACCTCCCACAACGAGGACTACACCATCGTGGAACAGTACGAACGCGCCGAGGGCCGC
CACTCCACCGGCGGCATGGACGAGCTGTACAAGTAAAGCGGCCGCGACTCTAGATCATAATCAGCCATAC
CACATTTGTAGAGATTTGCT
