>Addgene plasmid #54990 | mCherry-ATG14-N-18 | addgene partial sequence | sequence record 137471 | Mombaerts-mRFPup 5'-GTGGCCGTTCACGGAGCCCTCCATG-3'
AACTCCTTGATGATGGCCATGTTATCCTCCTCGCCCTTGCTCACCATGGTGGCGACCGGTGGATCCCGGG
CCCGCGGTACCGTCGACTGCAGAATTCTGCTACGGTGTCCAGTGTAAGCTTTAAACCAGGAGGTCACCGA
GGCTGCTGCAGAGGAGATCATCCCACCTGCACTGCTGCTCGCGATGGGTGGGGACGCCTGGGTGCTCTGA
CTCTGGGAGACTTCCACAGACTGGGAAGGGATATCACAAAACCGGGGACTAGGCAAGTTCTCCCAGTCTG
TGCCCAGGTCGGTTTCTTCATCGCTGACGCGCTCATCTCCGCTCTCATCTGATTCTCCAGCAACTCCGGG
ATCCACAAATTCCATGGACTCCTCAAGGTCTGCTCGTACTTCAAAGGGCCCTGACCTGCCTAGGTGTTCA
GAGCTTGGACTGACCAGGTACATTAGATTCCTGAGGGTATGCAGTGGTTGTAATTGATCTAAATTTACAT
GCTGAGAAAAACAAAGGTAAAGAATATTTGCATTCAGTTTCTTCACTGCTCGAGTAAATTTCTGCTTGCT
TAGATTTTCGCCACAAAATTCACTGTTGCAGAGCTTTTTGGGAAGATTTACATCAAGTATATGAGACAGA
ATGTTGACCAGCTGAGTTGCATAGCACAGCGCAGCACTGATGGTGTAGGCAGGGTTACTCTGCTCCATGT
CAGGC
